>Addgene plasmid #145697 | pGBW-m4046973 | depositor full sequence | sequence record 287874 | Full Sequence
GATCTCGATCCCGCGAAATTAATACGACTCACTATAGGGGAATTGTGAGCGGATAACAATTCCCCTCTAG
AAATAATTTTGTTTAACTTTAAGAAGGAGACTCTTCTATGGCAGTGAAAAGAACAATCAAGGGTACACAC
CACTGGTTGTTACTCACAATTTTGACTTCACTTTTAGTTTTAGTCCAGAGTACTCAATGGTCTTTGTTCT
TTTTTTTGTATGAAAATGCCTTTTTACCTTTTGCTATGGGTATTATTGCTATGTCTGCTTTTGCAATGAT
GTTTGTCAAACATAAGCATGCATTTCTCTGTTTGTTTTTGTTACCTTCTCTTGCCACTGTAGCTTATTTT
AATATGGTCTATATGCCTGCTAGTTGGGTGATGCGTATTATGACATGGTTGGATATGGTTGATACTAGTT
TGTCTGGTTTTAAGCTAAAAGACTGTGTTATGTATGCATCAGCTGTAGTGTTACTAATCCTTATGACAGC
AAGAACTGTGTATGATGATGGTGCTAGGAGAGTGTGGACACTTATGAATGTCTTGACACTCGTTTATAAA
GTTTATTATGGTAATGCTTTAGATCAAGCCATTTCCATGTGGGCTCTTATAATCTCTGTTACTTCTAACT
ACTCAGGTGTAGTTACAACTGTCATGTTTTTGGCCAGAGGTATTGTTTTTATGTGTGTTGAGTATTGCCC
TATTTTCTTCATAACTGGTAATACACTTCAGTGTATAATGCTAGTTTATTGTTTCTTAGGCTATTTTTGT
ACTTGTTACTTTGGCCTCTTTTGTTTACTCAACCGCTACTTTAGACTGACTCTTGGTGTTTATGATTACT
TAGTTTCTACACAGGAGTTTAGATATATGAATTCACAGGGACTACTCCCACCCAAGAATAGCATAGATGC
CTTCAAACTCAACATTAAATTGTTGGGTGTTGGTGGCAAACCTTGTATCAAAGTAGCCACTGTAGAGAAC
CTGTACTTTCAAAGCGAGCAGAAGCTTATTTCCGAAGAAGATCTCTAACCGGCTTATCGGTCAGTTTCAC
CTGATTTACGTAAAAACCCGCTTCGGCGGGTTTTTGCTTTTGGAGGGGCAGAAAGATGAATGACTGTCCA
CGACGCTATACCCAAAAGAAATTGAGATCCTTTTTTTCTGCGCGTAATCTGCTGCTTGCAAACAAAAAAA
CCACCGCTACCAGCGGTGGTTTGTTTGCCGGATCAAGAGCTACCAACTCTTTTTCCGAAGGTAACTGGCT
TCAGCAGAGCGCAGATACCAAATACTGTTCTTCTAGTGTAGCCGTAGTTAGGCCACCACTTCAAGAACTC
TGTAGCACCGCCTACATACCTCGCTCTGCTAATCCTGTTACCAGTGGCTGCTGCCAGTGGCGATAAGTCG
TGTCTTACCGGGTTGGACTCAAGACGATAGTTACCGGATAAGGCGCAGCGGTCGGGCTGAACGGGGGGTT
CGTGCACACAGCCCAGCTTGGAGCGAACGACCTACACCGAACTGAGATACCTACAGCGTGAGCTATGAGA
AAGCGCCACGCTTCCCGAAGGGAGAAAGGCGGACAGGTATCCGGTAAGCGGCAGGGTCGGAACAGGAGAG
CGCACGAGGGAGCTTCCAGGGGGAAACGCCTGGTATCTTTATAGTCCTGTCGGGTTTCGCCACCTCTGAC
TTGAGCGTCGATTTTTGTGATGCTCGTCAGGGGGGCGGAGCCTATGGAAATTGATCGGGCACGTAAGAGG
TTCCAACTTTCACCATAATGAAATAAGATCACTACCGGGCGTATTTTTTGAGTTATCGAGATTTTCAGGA
GCTAAGGAAGCTAAAATGGAGAAAAAAATCACTGGATATACCACCGTTGATATATCCCAATGGCATCGTA
AAGAACATTTTGAGGCATTTCAGTCAGTTGCTCAATGTACCTATAACCAGACCGTTCAGCTGGATATTAC
GGCCTTTTTAAAGACCGTAAAGAAAAATAAGCACAAGTTTTATCCGGCCTTTATTCACATTCTTGCCCGC
CTGATGAATGCTCATCCGGAATTTCGTATGGCAATGAAAGACGGTGAGCTGGTGATATGGGATAGTGTTC
ACCCTTGTTACACCGTTTTCCATGAGCAAACTGAAACGTTTTCATCGCTCTGGAGTGAATACCACGACGA
TTTCCGGCAGTTTCTACACATATATTCGCAAGATGTGGCGTGTTACGGTGAAAACCTGGCCTATTTCCCT
AAAGGGTTTATTGAGAATATGTTTTTCGTTTCAGCCAATCCCTGGGTGAGTTTCACCAGTTTTGATTTAA
ACGTGGCCAATATGGACAACTTCTTCGCCCCCGTTTTCACCATGGGCAAATATTATACGCAAGGCGACAA
GGTGCTGATGCCGCTGGCGATTCAGGTTCATCATGCCGTTTGTGATGGCTTCCATGTCGGCAGAATGCTT
AATGAATTACAACAGTACTGCGATGAGTGGCAGGGCGGGGCGTAATTTGATATCGAGCTCGCTTGGACTC
CTGTTGATAGATCCAGTAATGACCTCAGAACTCCATCTGGATTTGTTCAGAACGCTCGGTTGCCGCCGGG
CGTTTTTTATTGGT
Features (pLannotate 1.2.2; 8 found; start..end, strand, type, name):
     20..38      +  promoter       T7 promoter: promoter for bacteriophage T7 RNA polymerase
     39..63      +  protein_bind   lac operator: The lac repressor binds to the lac operator to inhibit transcription in E. coli. This inhibition can be relieved by adding lactose or isopropyl-β-D-thiogalactopyranoside (IPTG). lac repressor encoded by lacI
     78..100     +  RBS            RBS: efficient ribosome binding site from bacteriophage T7 gene 10 (Olins and Rangwala, 1989)
    111..977     +  CDS            R1A_SARS2 (fragment): Experimental evidence at protein level: Swiss-Prot protein existence level 1. [Non-structural protein 10]: Plays a pivotal role in viral transcription by stimulating both nsp14 3'-5' exoribonuclease and nsp16 2'-O-methyltransferase activities. Therefore plays an essential role in viral mRNAs cap methylation. From Severe acute respiratory syndrome coronavirus 2 (2019-nCoV) (SARS-CoV-2).
   1142..1730    +  rep_origin     ori: high-copy-number ColE1/pMB1/pBR322/pUC origin of replication
   1738..1835    +  promoter       cat promoter: promoter of the E. coli cat gene encoding chloramphenicol acetyltransferase
   1836..2492    +  CDS            cat: CAT_ECOLX - Experimental evidence at protein level: Swiss-Prot protein existence level 1. This enzyme is an effector of chloramphenicol resistance in bacteria. From Escherichia coli. This protein is used as a marker in many commonly used cloning vectors, such as pACYC184.
   2566..2600    +  terminator     lambda t0 terminator: minimal transcription terminator from phage lambda (Scholtissek and Grosse, 1987)
