>Addgene plasmid #145697 | pGBW-m4046973 | addgene full sequence | sequence record 367748 | Addgene NGS Result
KGTATNRRWGAYRGTGCTAGGAGAGTGTGGACACTTATGAATGTCTTGACACTCGTTTATAAAGTTTATT
ATGGTAATGCTTTAGATCAAGCCATTTCCATGTGGGCTCTTATAATCTCTGTTACTTCTAACTACTCAGG
TGTAGTTACAACTGTCATGTTTTTGGCCAGAGGTATTGTTTTTATGTGTGTTGAGTATTGCCCTATTTTC
TTCATAACTGGTAATACACTTCAGTGTATAATGCTAGTTTATTGTTTCTTAGGCTATTTTTGTACTTGTT
ACTTTGGCCTCTTTTGTTTACTCAACCGCTACTTTAGACTGACTCTTGGTGTTTATGATTACTTAGTTTC
TACACAGGAGTTTAGATATATGAATTCACAGGGACTACTCCCACCCAAGAATAGCATAGATGCCTTCAAA
CTCAACATTAAATTGTTGGGTGTTGGTGGCAAACCTTGTATCAAAGTAGCCACTGTAGAGAACCTGTACT
TTCAAAGCGAGCAGAAGCTTATTTCCGAAGAAGATCTCTAACCGGCTTATCGGTCAGTTTCACCTGATTT
ACGTAAAAACCCGCTTCGGCGGGTTTTTGCTTTTGGAGGGGCAGAAAGATGAATGACTGTCCACGACGCT
ATACCCAAAAGAAAAAGCTTGAGATCCTTTTTTTCTGCGCGTAATCTGCTGCTTGCAAACAAAAAAACCA
CCGCTACCAGCGGTGGTTTGTTTGCCGGATCAAGAGCTACCAACTCTTTTTCCGAAGGTAACTGGCTTCA
GCAGAGCGCAGATACCAAATACTGTTCTTCTAGTGTAGCCGTAGTTAGGCCACCACTTCAAGAACTCTGT
AGCACCGCCTACATACCTCGCTCTGCTAATCCTGTTACCAGTGGCTGCTGCCAGTGGCGATAAGTCGTGT
CTTACCGGGTTGGACTCAAGACGATAGTTACCGGATAAGGCGCAGCGGTCGGGCTGAACGGGGGGTTCGT
GCACACAGCCCAGCTTGGAGCGAACGACCTACACCGAACTGAGATACCTACAGCGTGAGCTATGAGAAAG
CGCCACGCTTCCCGAAGGGAGAAAGGCGGACAGGTATCCGGTAAGCGGCAGGGTCGGAACAGGAGAGCGC
ACGAGGGAGCTTCCAGGGGGAAACGCCTGGTATCTTTATAGTCCTGTCGGGTTTCGCCACCTCTGACTTG
AGCGTCGATTTTTGTGATGCTCGTCAGGGGGGCGGAGCCTATGGAAATTGATCGGGCACGTAAGAGGTTC
CAACTTTCACCATAATGAAATAAGATCACTACCGGGCGTATTTTTTGAGTTATCGAGATTTTCAGGAGCT
AAGGAAGCTAAAATGGAGAAAAAAATCACTGGATATACCACCGTTGATATATCCCAATGGCATCGTAAAG
AACMTKTYKMGGCATTTCAGTCAGTTGCTCAATGTACCTATAACCMKRYCGTTCAGCTGGATATTACGGC
CTTTTTAAAGMMSGTAAAGAAAAATAAGCACAAGTTTTATCCGGCCTTTATTCACATTCTTGCCCGCCTG
ATGAATGCTCATCCGGAATTTCGTATGGCAATGAAAGACGGTGAGCTGGTGATATGGGATAGTGTTCACC
CTTGTTACACCGTTTTCCATGAGCAAACTGAAACGTTTTCATCGCTCTGGAGTGAATACCACGACGATTT
CCGGCAGTTTCTACACATATATTCGCAAGATGTGGCGTGTTACGGTGAAAACCTGGCCTATTTCCCTAAA
GGGTTTATTGAGAATATGTTTTTCGTTTCAGCCAATCCCTGGGTGAGTTTCACCAGTTTTGATTTAAACG
TGGCCAATATGGACAACTTCTTCGCCCCCGTTTTCACCATGGGCAAATATTATACGCAAGGCGACAAGGT
GCTGATGCCGCTGGCGATTCAGGTTCATCATGCCGTTTGTGATGGCTTCCATGTCGGCAGAATGCTTAAT
GAATTACAACAGTACTGCGATGAGTGGCAGGGCGGGGCGTAATTTGATATCGAGCTCGCTTGGACTCCTG
TTGATAGATCCAGTAATGACCTCAGAACTCCATCTGGATTTGTTCAGAACGCTCGGTTGCCGCCGGGCGT
TTTTTATTGGTCATCGATCTCGATCCCGCGAAATTAATACGACTCACTATAGGGGAATTGTGAGCGGATA
ACAATTCCCCTCTAGAAATAATTTTGTTTAACTTTAAGAAGGAGACTCTTCTATGGCAGTGAAAAGAACA
ATCAAGGGTACACACCACTGGTTGTTACTCACAATTTTGACTTCACTTTTAGTTTTAGTCCAGAGTACTC
AATGGTCTTTGTTCTTTTTTTTGTATGAAAATGCCTTTTTACCTTTTGCTATGGGTATTATTGCTATGTC
TGCTTTTGCAATGATGTTTGTCAAACATAAGCATGCATTTCTCTGTTTGTTTTTGTTACCTTCTCTTGCC
ACTGTAGCTTATTTTAATATGGTCTATATGCCTGCTAGTTGGGTGATGCGTATTATGACATGGTTGGATA
TGGTTGATACTAGTTTGTCTGGTTTTAAGCTAAAAGACTGTGTTATGTATGCATCAGCTGTAGTGTTACT
AATCCNNNNNNNNNNNNNNNNNN
Features (pLannotate 1.2.2; 9 found; start..end, strand, type, name):
     16..480     +  CDS            R1A_SARS2 (fragment): Experimental evidence at protein level: Swiss-Prot protein existence level 1. [Non-structural protein 10]: Plays a pivotal role in viral transcription by stimulating both nsp14 3'-5' exoribonuclease and nsp16 2'-O-methyltransferase activities. Therefore plays an essential role in viral mRNAs cap methylation. From Severe acute respiratory syndrome coronavirus 2 (2019-nCoV) (SARS-CoV-2).
    649..1237    +  rep_origin     ori: high-copy-number ColE1/pMB1/pBR322/pUC origin of replication
   1245..1342    +  promoter       cat promoter: promoter of the E. coli cat gene encoding chloramphenicol acetyltransferase
   1343..2002    +  CDS            CmR: chloramphenicol acetyltransferase; cat; confers resistance to chloramphenicol
   2073..2107    +  terminator     lambda t0 terminator: minimal transcription terminator from phage lambda (Scholtissek and Grosse, 1987)
   2135..2153    +  promoter       T7 promoter: promoter for bacteriophage T7 RNA polymerase
   2154..2178    +  protein_bind   lac operator: The lac repressor binds to the lac operator to inhibit transcription in E. coli. This inhibition can be relieved by adding lactose or isopropyl-β-D-thiogalactopyranoside (IPTG). lac repressor encoded by lacI
   2193..2215    +  RBS            RBS: efficient ribosome binding site from bacteriophage T7 gene 10 (Olins and Rangwala, 1989)
   2318..2333    +  promoter       URA3 promoter (fragment): S. cerevisiae URA3
