>Addgene plasmid #145697 | pGBW-m4046973 | addgene full sequence | sequence record 382453 | Addgene NGS Result
TTTATAGTCCTGTCGGGTTTCGCCACCTCTGACTTGAGCGTCGATTTTTGTGATGCTCGTCAGGGGGGCG
GAGCCTATGGAAATTGATCGGGCACGTAAGAGGTTCCAACTTTCACCATAATGAAATAAGATCACTACCG
GGCGTATTTTTTGAGTTATCGAGATTTTCAGGAGCTAAGGAAGCTAAAATGGAGAAAAAAATCACTGGAT
ATACCACCGTTGATATATCCCAATGGCATCGTAAAGAACATTTTGAGGCATTTCAGTCAGTTGCTCAATG
TACCTATAACCAGACCGTTCAGCTGGATATTACGGCCTTTTTAAAGACCGTAAAGAAAAATAAGCACAAG
TTTTATCCGGCCTTTATTCACATTCTTGCCCGCCTGATGAATGCTCATCCGGAATTTCGTATGGCAATGA
AAGACGGTGAGCTGGTGATATGGGATAGTGTTCACCCTTGTTACACCGTTTTCCATGAGCAAACTGAAAC
GTTTTCATCGCTCTGGAGTGAATACCACGACGATTTCCGGCAGTTTCTACACATATATTCGCAAGATGTG
GCGTGTTACGGTGAAAACCTGGCCTATTTCCCTAAAGGGTTTATTGAGAATATGTTTTTCGTTTCAGCCA
ATCCCTGGGTGAGTTTCACCAGTTTTGATTTAAACGTGGCCAATATGGACAACTTCTTCGCCCCCGTTTT
CACCATGGGCAAATATTATACGCAAGGCGACAAGGTGCTGATGCCGCTGGCGATTCAGGTTCATCATGCC
GTTTGTGATGGCTTCCATGTCGGCAGAATGCTTAATGAATTACAACAGTACTGCGATGAGTGGCAGGGCG
GGGCGTAATTTGATATCGAGCTCGCTTGGACTCCTGTTGATAGATCCAGTAATGACCTCAGAACTCCATC
TGGATTTGTTCAGAACGCTCGGTTGCCGCCGGGCGTTTTTTATTGGTCATCGATCTCGATCCCGCGAAAT
TAATACGACTCACTATAGGGGAATTGTGAGCGGATAACAATTCCCCTCTAGAAATAATTTTGTTTAACTT
TAAGAAGGAGACTCTTCTATGGCAGTGAAAAGAACAATCAAGGGTACACACCACTGGTTGTTACTCACAA
TTTTGACTTCACTTTTAGTTTTAGTCCAGAGTACTCAATGGTCTTTGTTCTTTTTTTTGTATGAAAATGC
CTTTTTACCTTTTGCTATGGGTATTATTGCTATGTCTGCTTTTGCAATGATGTTTGTCAAACATAAGCAT
GCATTTCTCTGTTTGTTTTTGTTACCTTCTCTTGCCACTGTAGCTTATTTTAATATGGTCTATATGCCTG
CTAGTTGGGTGATGCGTATTATGACATGGTTGGATATGGTTGATACTAGTTTGTCTGGTTTTAAGCTAAA
AGACTGTGTTATGTATGCATCAGCTGTAGTGTTACTAATCCTTATGACAGCAAGAACTGTGTATGATGAT
GGTGCTAGGAGAGTGTGGACACTTATGAATGTCTTGACACTCGTTTATAAAGTTTATTATGGTAATGCTT
TAGATCAAGCCATTTCCATGTGGGCTCTTATAATCTCTGTTACTTCTAACTACTCAGGTGTAGTTACAAC
TGTCATGTTTTTGGCCAGAGGTATTGTTTTTATGTGTGTTGAGTATTGCCCTATTTTCTTCATAACTGGT
AATACACTTCAGTGTATAATGCTAGTTTATTGTTTCTTAGGCTATTTTTGTACTTGTTACTTTGGCCTCT
TTTGTTTACTCAACCGCTACTTTAGACTGACTCTTGGTGTTTATGATTACTTAGTTTCTACACAGGAGTT
TAGATATATGAATTCACAGGGACTACTCCCACCCAAGAATAGCATAGATGCCTTCAAACTCAACATTAAA
TTGTTGGGTGTTGGTGGCAAACCTTGTATCAAAGTAGCCACTGTAGAGAACCTGTACTTTCAAAGCGAGC
AGAAGCTTATTTCCGAAGAAGATCTCTAACCGGCTTATCGGTCAGTTTCACCTGATTTACGTAAAAACCC
GCTTCGGCGGGTTTTTGCTTTTGGAGGGGCAGAAAGATGAATGACTGTCCACGACGCTATACCCAAAAGA
AAAAGCTTGAGATCCTTTTTTTCTGCGCGTAATCTGCTGCTTGCAAACAAAAAAACCACCGCTACCAGCG
GTGGTTTGTTTGCCGGATCAAGAGCTACCAACTCTTTTTCCGAAGGTAACTGGCTTCAGCAGAGCGCAGA
TACCAAATACTGTTCTTCTAGTGTAGCCGTAGTTAGGCCACCACTTCAAGAACTCTGTAGCACCGCCTAC
ATACCTCGCTCTGCTAATCCTGTTACCAGTGGCTGCTGCCAGTGGCGATAAGTCGTGTCTTACCGGGTTG
GACTCAAGACGATAGTTACCGGATAAGGCGCAGCGGTCGGGCTGAACGGGGGGTTCGTGCACACAGCCCA
GCTTGGAGCGAACGACCTACACCGAACTGAGATACCTACAGCGTGAGCTATGAGAAAGCGCCACGCTTCC
CGAAGGGAGAAAGGCGGACAGGTATCCGGTAAGCGGCAGGGTCGGAACAGGAGAGCGCACGAGGGAGCTT
CCAGGGGGAAACGCCTGGTATC
Features (pLannotate 1.2.2; 8 found; start..end, strand, type, name):
     91..188     +  promoter       cat promoter: promoter of the E. coli cat gene encoding chloramphenicol acetyltransferase
    189..845     +  CDS            cat: CAT_ECOLX - Experimental evidence at protein level: Swiss-Prot protein existence level 1. This enzyme is an effector of chloramphenicol resistance in bacteria. From Escherichia coli. This protein is used as a marker in many commonly used cloning vectors, such as pACYC184.
    919..953     +  terminator     lambda t0 terminator: minimal transcription terminator from phage lambda (Scholtissek and Grosse, 1987)
    981..999     +  promoter       T7 promoter: promoter for bacteriophage T7 RNA polymerase
   1000..1024    +  protein_bind   lac operator: The lac repressor binds to the lac operator to inhibit transcription in E. coli. This inhibition can be relieved by adding lactose or isopropyl-β-D-thiogalactopyranoside (IPTG). lac repressor encoded by lacI
   1039..1061    +  RBS            RBS: efficient ribosome binding site from bacteriophage T7 gene 10 (Olins and Rangwala, 1989)
   1072..1938    +  CDS            R1A_SARS2 (fragment): Experimental evidence at protein level: Swiss-Prot protein existence level 1. [Non-structural protein 10]: Plays a pivotal role in viral transcription by stimulating both nsp14 3'-5' exoribonuclease and nsp16 2'-O-methyltransferase activities. Therefore plays an essential role in viral mRNAs cap methylation. From Severe acute respiratory syndrome coronavirus 2 (2019-nCoV) (SARS-CoV-2).
   2107..83      +  rep_origin     ori (across the origin): high-copy-number ColE1/pMB1/pBR322/pUC origin of replication
