[The description below was written by a language model from this plasmid's Addgene catalogue record and pLannotate feature annotations shown in this document.]
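Description:
pGBW-m4046973 is a compact bacterial expression plasmid, about 2.6 kb in total, carrying the coding sequence for SARS-CoV-2 non-structural protein 6 (nsp6), a cleavage product of the viral ORF1ab polyprotein. The minimal backbone (about 1.5 kb) consists of little more than a high-copy ColE1/pUC-type origin of replication and a chloramphenicol acetyltransferase gene driven by its native cat promoter, which provides chloramphenicol selection in E. coli. A lambda t0 terminator sits downstream of the resistance gene and insulates the expression cassette from read-through transcription.

The wild-type nsp6 insert (about 0.86 kb) lies behind a T7 promoter with an adjacent lac operator and the strong ribosome binding site from phage T7 gene 10. Expression therefore requires a host that supplies T7 RNA polymerase, is repressed by LacI and is induced with IPTG. No lacI gene is annotated on the plasmid, so the repressor would presumably have to come from the host. According to the catalogue entry, the backbone adds a C-terminal Myc epitope preceded by a TEV protease cleavage site, allowing detection of the protein and removal of the tag, although these small elements are not annotated in the feature tables.

Two sequencing records are supplied, representing the same circular plasmid with different start coordinates. In one, the viral coding region is split across the numbering origin and appears only as a fragment. The automated annotation matches the insert to the SARS-CoV-2 replicase polyprotein 1a, but its descriptive text concerns nsp10. That text is generic to the polyprotein entry and does not contradict the recorded nsp6 identity. A very short "URA3 promoter" hit in one table falls within the insert region and is probably spurious. The record supports use for recombinant production of tagged nsp6 in E. coli.
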