Addgene plasmid #145697: pGBW-m4046973
Purpose: Bacterial Expression plasmid for SARS-CoV-2 nsp6
Depositing lab: Ginkgo Bioworks & Benjie Chen.
Backbone
  Vector backbone: ori-013 - marker | cmR
  Backbone size w/o insert (bp): 1462
  Vector type: Bacterial Expression
Growth in bacteria
  Bacterial resistance: Chloramphenicol, 25 μg/mL
  Growth temperature: 30°C
  Growth strain: DH5alpha
  Copy number: High Copy
Gene/Insert
  Gene/Insert name: SARS-CoV-2 nsp6
  Species: Escherichia coli str. K-12 substr. MG1655; Severe acute respiratory syndrome coronavirus 2
  Insert size (bp): 863
  Mutation: wt
  Entrez Gene: ORF1ab (a.k.a. GU280_gp01)
  Promoter: Promoter | pT7 ; Operator | lacO ; RBS | T7_rbs ; Start Codon | ATG
  Tag / fusion protein: Cleavable TEV;Myc (C terminal on backbone)
  Cloning method: Unknown
Resource information
  A portion of this plasmid was derived from a plasmid made by: GinkgoBioworks
Depositor comments: NCBI Reference Sequence: YP_009725302.1
How to cite: pGBW-m4046973 was a gift from Ginkgo Bioworks & Benjie Chen (Addgene plasmid # 145697)
